>Addgene plasmid #89660 | pSB1A3_GFP_dT17 | depositor full sequence | sequence record 173775 | pSB1A3_GFP_dT17 sequence 7971 bps
AGTAAAAGATGCTGAAGATCAGTTGGGTGCACGAGTGGGTTATATCGAACTGGATCTCAACAGCGGTAAG
ATCCTTGAGAGTTTTCGCCCCGAAGAACGTTTTCCAATGATGAGCACTTTTAAAGTTCTGCTATGTGGCG
CGGTATTATCCCGTATTGACGCCGGGCAAGAGCAACTCGGTCGCCGCATACACTATTCTCAGAATGACTT
GGTTGAGTACTCACCAGTCACAGAAAAGCATCTTACGGATGGCATGACAGTAAGAGAATTATGCAGTGCT
GCCATAACCATGAGTGATAACACTGCGGCCAACTTACTTCTGACAACGATCGGAGGACCGAAGGAGCTAA
CCGCTTTTTTGCACAACATGGGGGATCATGTAACTCGCCTTGATCGTTGGGAACCGGAGCTGAATGAAGC
CATACCAAACGACGAGCGTGACACCACGATGCCTGTAGCAATGGCAACAACGTTGCGCAAACTATTAACT
GGCGAACTACTTACTCTAGCTTCCCGGCAACAATTAATAGACTGGATGGAGGCGGATAAAGTTGCAGGAC
CACTTCTGCGCTCGGCCCTTCCGGCTGGCTGGTTTATTGCTGATAAATCTGGAGCCGGTGAGCGTGGGTC
TCGCGGTATCATTGCAGCACTGGGGCCAGATGGTAAGCCCTCCCGTATCGTAGTTATCTACACGACGGGG
AGTCAGGCAACTATGGATGAACGAAATAGACAGATCGCTGAGATAGGTGCCTCACTGATTAAGCATTGGT
AACTGTCAGACCAAGTTTACTCATATATACTTTAGATTGATTTAAAACTTCATTTTTAATTTAAAAGGAT
CTAGGTGAAGATCCTTTTTGATAATCTCATGACCAAAATCCCTTAACGTGAGTTTTCGTTCCACTGAGCG
TCAGACCCCGTAGAAAAGATCAAAGGATCTTCTTGAGATCCTTTTTTTCTGCGCGTAATCTGCTGCTTGC
AAACAAAAAAACCACCGCTACCAGCGGTGGTTTGTTTGCCGGATCAAGAGCTACCAACTCTTTTTCCGAA
GGTAACTGGCTTCAGCAGAGCGCAGATACCAAATACTGTTCTTCTAGTGTAGCCGTAGTTAGGCCACCAC
TTCAAGAACTCTGTAGCACCGCCTACATACCTCGCTCTGCTAATCCTGTTACCAGTGGCTGCTGCCAGTG
GCGATAAGTCGTGTCTTACCGGGTTGGACTCAAGACGATAGTTACCGGATAAGGCGCAGCGGTCGGGCTG
AACGGGGGGTTCGTGCACACAGCCCAGCTTGGAGCGAACGACCTACACCGAACTGAGATACCTACAGCGT
GAGCTATGAGAAAGCGCCACGCTTCCCGAAGGGAGAAAGGCGGACAGGTATCCGGTAAGCGGCAGGGTCG
GAACAGGAGAGCGCACGAGGGAGCTTCCAGGGGGAAACGCCTGGTATCTTTATAGTCCTGTCGGGTTTCG
CCACCTCTGACTTGAGCGTCGATTTTTGTGATGCTCGTCAGGGGGGCGGAGCCTGTGGAAAAACGCCAGC
AACGCGGCCTTTTTACGGTTCCTGGCCTTTTGCTGGCCTTTTGCTCACATGTTCTTTCCTGCGTTATCCC
CTGATTCTGTGGATAACCGTATTACCGCCTTTGAGTGAGCTGATACCGCTCGCCGCAGCCGAACGACCGA
GCGCAGCGAGTCAGTGAGCGAGGAAGCCTGCATAACGCGAAGTAATCTTTTCGGTTTTAAAGAAAAAGGG
CAGGGTGGTGACACCTTGCCCTTTTTTGCCGGACTGCAGCGGCCGCTAGCTAATACGACTCACTATAGGG
AGACCACAACGGTTTCCCTCTAGAAATAATTTTGTTTAACTTTAAGAAGGAGATAAACAATGGGTAAAGG
AGAAGAACTTTTCACTGGAGTTGTCCCAATTCTTGTTGAATTAGATGGTGATGTTAATGGGCACAAATTT
TCTGTCAGTGGAGAGGGTGAAGGTGATGCAACATACGGAAAACTTACCCTTAAATTTATTTGCACTACTG
GAAAACTACCTGTTCCGTGGCCAACACTTGTCACTACTTTCTCTTATGGTGTTCAATGCTTTTCCCGTTA
TCCGGATCATATGAAACGGCATGACTTTTTCAAGAGTGCCATGCCCGAAGGTTATGTACAGGAACGCACT
ATATCTTTCAAAGATGACGGGAACTACAAGACGCGTGCTGAAGTCAAGTTTGAAGGTGATACCCTTGTTA
ATCGTATCGAGTTAAAAGGTATTGATTTTAAAGAAGATGGAAACATTCTCGGACACAAACTCGAGTACAA
CTATAACTCACACAATGTATACATCACGGCAGACAAACAAAAGAATGGAATCAAAGCTAACTTCAAAATT
CGCCACAACATTGAAGATGGATCCGTTCAACTAGCAGACCATTATCAACAAAATACTCCAATTGGCGATG
GCCCTGTCCTTTTACCAGACAACCATTACCTGTCCACACAATCTGCCCTTTCGAAAGATCCCAATGAAAA
GAGAGACCACATGGTCCTTCTTGAGTTTGTAACAGCTGCTGGGATTACACATGGCATGGATGAACTATAC
AAGTGGGGTCTTAGCGCGGGCGCCGTAGATTTGAGAACTTTGGGATATTCACAGCAGCAGCAGGAAAAGA
TCAAGCCCAAAGTGAGGTCGACAGTCGCGCAGCATCACGAAGCGCTGGTGGGTCATGGGTTTACACATGC
CCACATCGTAGCCTTGTCGCAGCACCCTGCAGCCCTTGGCACGGTCGCCGTCAAGTACCAGGACATGATT
GCGGCGTTGCCGGAAGCCACACATGAGGCGATCGTCGGTGTGGGGAAACAGTGGAGCGGAGCCCGAGCGC
TTGAGGCCCTGTTGACGGTCGCGGGAGAGCTGAGAGGGCCTCCCCTTCAGCTGGACACGGGCCAGTTGCT
GAAGATCGCGAAGCGGGGAGGAGTCACGGCGGTCGAGGCGGTGCACGCGTGGCGCAATGCGCTCACGGGA
GCACCCCTCAACCTGACCCCAGAGCAGGTCGTGGCGATCGCAAGCCACGACGGTGGCAAACAGGCTCTGG
AAACAGTACAGAGGCTGTTGCCTGTGCTGTGCCAAGCGCACGGGTTGACCCCAGAGCAGGTCGTGGCGAT
CGCAAGCCACGACGGTGGCAAACAGGCTCTGGAAACAGTACAGAGGCTGTTGCCTGTGCTGTGCCAAGCG
CACGGACTTACCCCAGAGCAGGTCGTGGCAATCGCGAGCAATAACGGTGGCAAACAGGCTCTGGAAACGG
TGCAGAGGCTCCTTCCAGTGCTGTGCCAAGCGCACGGTTTAACCCCAGAGCAGGTCGTGGCAATCGCGAG
CAATAACGGTGGCAAACAGGCTCTGGAAACGGTGCAGAGGCTCCTTCCAGTGCTGTGCCAAGCGCACGGG
CTCACCCCAGAGCAGGTCGTGGCCATTGCCTCGAATGGAGGTGGCAAACAGGCTCTGGAAACCGTACAAC
GATTGCTGCCGGTGCTGTGCCAAGCGCACGGTCTGACCCCAGAGCAGGTCGTGGCAATCGCGAGCAATAA
CGGTGGCAAACAGGCTCTGGAAACGGTGCAGAGGCTCCTTCCAGTGCTGTGCCAAGCGCACGGGTTAACC
CCAGAGCAGGTCGTGGCAATCGCCTCCAACATTGGTGGCAAACAGGCTCTGGAAACTGTCCAGCGCCTGC
TTCCCGTGCTGTGCCAAGCGCACGGACTCACCCCAGAGCAGGTCGTGGCAATCGCCTCCAACATTGGTGG
CAAACAGGCTCTGGAAACTGTCCAGCGCCTGCTTCCCGTGCTGTGCCAAGCGCACGGTTTGACCCCAGAG
CAGGTCGTGGCCATTGCCTCGAATGGAGGTGGCAAACAGGCTCTGGAAACCGTACAACGATTGCTGCCGG
TGCTGTGCCAAGCGCACGGGTTGACCCCAGAGCAGGTCGTGGCGATCGCAAGCCACGACGGTGGCAAACA
GGCTCTGGAAACAGTACAGAGGCTGTTGCCTGTGCTGTGCCAAGCGCACGGACTTACCCCAGAGCAGGTC
GTGGCGATCGCAAGCCACGACGGTGGCAAACAGGCTCTGGAAACAGTACAGAGGCTGTTGCCTGTGCTGT
GCCAAGCGCACGGACTGACCCCAGAGCAGGTCGTGGCAATCGCCTCCAACATTGGTGGCAAACAGGCTCT
GGAAACTGTCCAGCGCCTGCTTCCCGTGCTGTGCCAAGCGCACGGCCTGACCCCAGAGCAGGTCGTGGCG
ATCGCAAGCCACGACGGTGGCAAACAGGCTCTGGAAACAGTACAGAGGCTGTTGCCTGTGCTGTGCCAAG
CGCACGGTTTAACCCCAGAGCAGGTCGTGGCAATCGCCTCCAACATTGGTGGCAAACAGGCTCTGGAAAC
TGTCCAGCGCCTGCTTCCCGTGCTGTGCCAAGCGCACGGGCTCACCCCAGAGCAGGTCGTGGCCATTGCC
TCGAATGGAGGTGGCAAACAGGCTCTGGAAACCGTACAACGATTGCTGCCGGTGCTGTGCCAAGCGCACG
GTCTGACCCCAGAGCAGGTCGTGGCCATTGCCTCGAATGGAGGTGGCAAACAGGCTCTGGAAACCGTACA
ACGATTGCTGCCGGTGCTGTGCCAAGCGCACGGGTTAACCCCAGAGCAGGTCGTGGCCATTGCCTCGAAT
GGAGGTGGCAAACAGGCTCTGGAAACCGTACAACGATTGCTGCCGGTGCTGTGCCAAGCGCACGGACTCA
CCCCAGAGCAGGTCGTGGCAATCGCCTCCAACATTGGTGGCAAACAGGCTCTGGAAACTGTCCAGCGCCT
GCTTCCCGTGCTGTGCCAAGCGCACGGGTTGACCCCAGAGCAGGTCGTGGCGATCGCAAGCCACGACGGT
GGCAAACAGGCTCTGGAAACAGTACAGAGGCTGTTGCCTGTGCTGTGCCAAGCGCACGGACTTACCCCAG
AGCAGGTCGTGGCGATCGCAAGCCACGACGGTGGCAAACAGGCTCTGGAAACAGTACAGAGGCTGTTGCC
TGTGCTGTGCCAAGCGCACGGACTGAGCGCGGGCGCCGTAGATTTGAGAACTTTGGGATATTCACAGCAG
CAGCAGGAAAAGATCAAGCCCAAAGTGAGGTCGACAGTCGCGCAGCATCACGAAGCGCTGGTGGGTCATG
GGTTTACACATGCCCACATCGTAGCCTTGTCGCAGCACCCTGCAGCCCTTGGCACGGTCGCCGTCAAGTA
CCAGGACATGATTGCGGCGTTGCCGGAAGCCACACATGAGGCGATCGTCGGTGTGGGGAAACAGTGGAGC
GGAGCCCGAGCGCTTGAGGCCCTGTTGACGGTCGCGGGAGAGCTGAGAGGGCCTCCCCTTCAGCTGGACA
CGGGCCAGTTGCTGAAGATCGCGAAGCGGGGAGGAGTCACGGCGGTCGAGGCGGTGCACGCGTGGCGCAA
TGCGCTCACGGGAGCACCCCTCAACCTGACCCCAGAGCAGGTCGTGGCCATTGCCTCGAATGGAGGTGGC
AAACAGGCTCTGGAAACCGTACAACGATTGCTGCCGGTGCTGTGCCAAGCGCACGGTTTAACCCCAGAGC
AGGTCGTGGCCATTGCCTCGAATGGAGGTGGCAAACAGGCTCTGGAAACCGTACAACGATTGCTGCCGGT
GCTGTGCCAAGCGCACGGGCTCACCCCAGAGCAGGTCGTGGCAATCGCCTCCAACATTGGTGGCAAACAG
GCTCTGGAAACTGTCCAGCGCCTGCTTCCCGTGCTGTGCCAAGCGCACGGGTTAACCCCAGAGCAGGTCG
TGGCGATCGCAAGCCACGACGGTGGCAAACAGGCTCTGGAAACAGTACAGAGGCTGTTGCCTGTGCTGTG
CCAAGCGCACGGGTTGACCCCAGAGCAGGTCGTGGCGATCGCAAGCCACGACGGTGGCAAACAGGCTCTG
GAAACAGTACAGAGGCTGTTGCCTGTGCTGTGCCAAGCGCACGGACTTACCCCAGAGCAGGTCGTGGCAA
TCGCGAGCAATAACGGTGGCAAACAGGCTCTGGAAACGGTGCAGAGGCTCCTTCCAGTGCTGTGCCAAGC
GCACGGACTGACCCCAGAGCAGGTCGTGGCCATTGCCTCGAATGGAGGTGGCAAACAGGCTCTGGAAACC
GTACAACGATTGCTGCCGGTGCTGTGCCAAGCGCACGGCCTGACCCCAGAGCAGGTCGTGGCAATCGCGA
GCAATAACGGTGGCAAACAGGCTCTGGAAACGGTGCAGAGGCTCCTTCCAGTGCTGTGCCAAGCGCACGG
TTTAACCCCAGAGCAGGTCGTGGCAATCGCCTCCAACATTGGTGGCAAACAGGCTCTGGAAACTGTCCAG
CGCCTGCTTCCCGTGCTGTGCCAAGCGCACGGGCTCACCCCAGAGCAGGTCGTGGCCATTGCCTCGAATG
GAGGTGGCAAACAGGCTCTGGAAACCGTACAACGATTGCTGCCGGTGCTGTGCCAAGCGCACGGCCTAAC
CCCAGAGCAGGTCGTGGCAATCGCCTCCAACATTGGTGGCAAACAGGCTCTGGAAACTGTCCAGCGCCTG
CTTCCCGTGCTGTGCCAAGCGCACGGTCTGACCCCAGAGCAGGTCGTGGCAATCGCCTCCAACATTGGTG
GCAAACAGGCTCTGGAAACTGTCCAGCGCCTGCTTCCCGTGCTGTGCCAAGCGCACGGGTTAACCCCAGA
GCAGGTCGTGGCCATTGCCTCGAATGGAGGTGGCAAACAGGCTCTGGAAACCGTACAACGATTGCTGCCG
GTGCTGTGCCAAGCGCACGGACTCACCCCAGAGCAGGTCGTGGCAATCGCCTCCAACATTGGTGGCAAAC
AGGCTCTGGAAACTGTCCAGCGCCTGCTTCCCGTGCTGTGCCAAGCGCACGGGTTGACCCCAGAGCAGGT
CGTGGCCATTGCCTCGAATGGAGGTGGCAAACAGGCTCTGGAAACCGTACAACGATTGCTGCCGGTGCTG
TGCCAAGCGCACGGACTTACCCCAGAGCAGGTCGTGGCGATCGCAAGCCACGACGGTGGCAAACAGGCTC
TGGAAACAGTACAGAGGCTGTTGCCTGTGCTGTGCCAAGCGCACGGACTGACCCCAGAGCAGGTCGTGGC
CATTGCCTCGAATGGAGGTGGCAAACAGGCTCTGGAAACCGTACAACGATTGCTGCCGGTGCTGTGCCAA
GCGCACGGCCTGACCCCAGAGCAGGTCGTGGCCATTGCCTCGAATGGAGGTGGCAAACAGGCTCTGGAAA
CCGTACAACGATTGCTGCCGGTGCTGTGCCAAGCGCACGGTTTAACCCCAGAGCAGGTCGTGGCAATCGC
CTCCAACATTGGTGGCAAACAGGCTCTGGAAACTGTCCAGCGCCTGCTTCCCGTGCTGTGCCAAGCGCAC
GGGCTCACCCCAGAGCAGGTCGTGGCGATCGCAAGCCACGACGGTGGCAAACAGGCTCTGGAATCTATCG
TTGCTCAGCTGTCACGTCCGGACCCGGCTCTGGCTGCTCTGACCAACGACCACCTGGTTGCTCTGGCTTG
CCTGGGTGGTCGTCCGGCTATGGACGCTGTTAAAAAAGGCCTAGTGCCGCGCGGCAGCCACCACCATCAC
CATCATTAATTCCAGAAATCATCCTTAGCGAAAGCTAAGGATTTTTTTTATCTGAAATTCTGCCTCGTGA
TACGCCTATTTTTATAGGTTAATGTCATGATAATAATGGTTTCTTAGACGTCAGGTGGCACTTTTCGGGG
AAATGTGCGCGGAACCCCTATTTGTTTATTTTTCTAAATACATTCAAATATGTATCCGCTCATGAGACAA
TAACCCTGATAAATGCTTCAATAATATTGAAAAAGGAAGAGTATGAGTATTCAACATTTCCGTGTCGCCC
TTATTCCCTTTTTTGCGGCATTTTGCCTTCCTGTTTTTGCTCACCCAGAAACGCTGGTGAA
Features (pLannotate 1.2.2; 10 found; start..end, strand, type, name):
    943..1531    +  rep_origin     ori: high-copy-number ColE1/pMB1/pBR322/pUC origin of replication
   1726..1783    -  terminator     his operon terminator: This putative transcriptin terminator from the E. coli his operon has a 2-bp deletion introduced during synthesis. Its efficiency has not been determined.
   1801..1819    +  promoter       T7 promoter: promoter for bacteriophage T7 RNA polymerase
   1851..1873    +  RBS            RBS: efficient ribosome binding site from bacteriophage T7 gene 10 (Olins and Rangwala, 1989)
   1880..2593    +  CDS            &alpha;GFP: &alpha;GFP is a basic (constitutively fluorescent) long stokes shift fluorescent protein published in 1996, derived from Aequorea victoria.
   2606..3124    +  CDS            avrBs3 (fragment): AVRB3_XANEU - Experimental evidence at protein level: Swiss-Prot protein existence level 1. Avirulence protein. Acts as a transcription factor in C.annuum plants. In susceptible plants lacking the Bs3 resistance gene induces expression of a number of genes, including genes homologous to a family of auxin-induced genes, alpha-expansin genes, pectate lyase, anthocyanidin glucoside rhamnosyl transferase and at least one transcription factor, UPA20. Their expression leads to plant hypertrophy in mesophyll cells, probably mainly mediated by UPA20 (PubMed:17962565). In resistant plants induces the h
   5069..5587    +  CDS            avrBs3 (fragment): AVRB3_XANEU - Experimental evidence at protein level: Swiss-Prot protein existence level 1. Avirulence protein. Acts as a transcription factor in C.annuum plants. In susceptible plants lacking the Bs3 resistance gene induces expression of a number of genes, including genes homologous to a family of auxin-induced genes, alpha-expansin genes, pectate lyase, anthocyanidin glucoside rhamnosyl transferase and at least one transcription factor, UPA20. Their expression leads to plant hypertrophy in mesophyll cells, probably mainly mediated by UPA20 (PubMed:17962565). In resistant plants induces the h
   7645..7688    +  terminator     bacterial terminator: putative bacterial transcription terminator
   7778..7882    +  promoter       AmpR promoter: bla
   7883..772     +  CDS            AmpR (across the origin): β-lactamase; bla; confers resistance to ampicillin, carbenicillin, and related antibiotics
