>Addgene plasmid #89660 | pSB1A3_GFP_dT17 | addgene full sequence | sequence record 191966 | Addgene NGS Result
AGTAAAAGATGCTGAAGATCAGTTGGGTGCACGAGTGGGTTACATCGAACTGGATCTCAACAGCGGTAAG
ATCCTTGAGAGTTTTCGCCCCGAAGAACGTTTTCCAATGATGAGCACTTTTAAAGTTCTGCTATGTGGCG
CGGTATTATCCCGTATTGACGCCGGGCAAGAGCAACTCGGTCGCCGCATACACTATTCTCAGAATGACTT
GGTTGAGTACTCACCAGTCACAGAAAAGCATCTTACGGATGGCATGACAGTAAGAGAATTATGCAGTGCT
GCCATAACCATGAGTGATAACACTGCGGCCAACTTACTTCTGACAACGATCGGAGGACCGAAGGAGCTAA
CCGCTTTTTTGCACAACATGGGGGATCATGTAACTCGCCTTGATCGTTGGGAACCGGAGCTGAATGAAGC
CATACCAAACGACGAGCGTGACACCACGATGCCTGTAGCAATGGCAACAACGTTGCGCAAACTATTAACT
GGCGAACTACTTACTCTAGCTTCCCGGCAACAATTAATAGACTGGATGGAGGCGGATAAAGTTGCAGGAC
CACTTCTGCGCTCGGCCCTTCCGGCTGGCTGGTTTATTGCTGATAAATCTGGAGCCGGTGAGCGTGGGTC
TCGCGGTATCATTGCAGCACTGGGGCCAGATGGTAAGCCCTCCCGTATCGTAGTTATCTACACGACGGGG
AGTCAGGCAACTATGGATGAACGAAATAGACAGATCGCTGAGATAGGTGCCTCACTGATTAAGCATTGGT
AACTGTCAGACCAAGTTTACTCATATATACTTTAGATTGATTTAAAACTTCATTTTTAATTTAAAAGGAT
CTAGGTGAAGATCCTTTTTGATAATCTCATGACCAAAATCCCTTAACGTGAGTTTTCGTTCCACTGAGCG
TCAGACCCCGTAGAAAAGATCAAAGGATCTTCTTGAGATCCTTTTTTTCTGCGCGTAATCTGCTGCTTGC
AAACAAAAAAACCACCGCTACCAGCGGTGGTTTGTTTGCCGGATCAAGAGCTACCAACTCTTTTTCCGAA
GGTAACTGGCTTCAGCAGAGCGCAGATACCAAATACTGTTCTTCTAGTGTAGCCGTAGTTAGGCCACCAC
TTCAAGAACTCTGTAGCACCGCCTACATACCTCGCTCTGCTAATCCTGTTACCAGTGGCTGCTGCCAGTG
GCGATAAGTCGTGTCTTACCGGGTTGGACTCAAGACGATAGTTACCGGATAAGGCGCAGCGGTCGGGCTG
AACGGGGGGTTCGTGCACACAGCCCAGCTTGGAGCGAACGACCTACACCGAACTGAGATACCTACAGCGT
GAGCTATGAGAAAGCGCCACGCTTCCCGAAGGGAGAAAGGCGGACAGGTATCCGGTAAGCGGCAGGGTCG
GAACAGGAGAGCGCACGAGGGAGCTTCCAGGGGGAAACGCCTGGTATCTTTATAGTCCTGTCGGGTTTCG
CCACCTCTGACTTGAGCGTCGATTTTTGTGATGCTCGTCAGGGGGGCGGAGCCTGTGGAAAAACGCCAGC
AACGCGGCCTTTTTACGGTTCCTGGCCTTTTGCTGGCCTTTTGCTCACATGTTCTTTCCTGCGTTATCCC
CTGATTCTGTGGATAACCGTATTACCGCCTTTGAGTGAGCTGATACCGCTCGCCGCAGCCGAACGACCGA
GCGCAGCGAGTCAGTGAGCGAGGAAGCCTGCATAACGCGAAGTAATCTTTTCGGTTTTAAAGAAAAAGGG
CAGGGTGGTGACACCTTGCCCTTTTTTGCCGGACTGCAGCGGCCGCTAGCTAATACGACTCACTATAGGG
AGACCACAACGGTTTCCCTCTAGAAATAATTTTGTTTAACTTTAAGAAGGAGATAAACAATGGGTAAAGG
AGAAGAACTTTTCACTGGAGTTGTCCCAATTCTTGTTGAATTAGATGGTGATGTTAATGGGCACAAATTT
TCTGTCAGTGGAGAGGGTGAAGGTGATGCAACATACGGAAAACTTACCCTTAAATTTATTTGCACTACTG
GAAAACTACCTGTTCCGTGGCCAACACTTGTCACTACTTTCTCTTATGGTGTTCAATGCTTTTCCCGTTA
TCCGGATCATATGAAACGGCATGACTTTTTCAAGAGTGCCATGCCCGAAGGTTATGTACAGGAACGCACT
ATATCTTTCAAAGATGACGGGAACTACAAGACGCGTGCTGAAGTCAAGTTTGAAGGTGATACCCTTGTTA
ATCGTATCGAGTTAAAAGGTATTGATTTTAAAGAAGATGGAAACATTCTCGGACACAAACTCGAGTACAA
CTATAACTCACACAATGTATACATCACGGCAGACAAACAAAAGAATGGAATCAAAGCTAACTTCAAAATT
CGCCACAACATTGAAGATGGATCCGTTCAACTAGCAGACCATTATCAACAAAATACTCCAATTGGCGATG
GCCCTGTCCTTTTACCAGACAACCATTACCTGTCCACACAATCTGCCCTTTCGAAAGATCCCAATGAAAA
GAGAGACCACATGGTCCTTCTTGAGTTTGTAACAGCTGCTGGGATTACACATGGCATGGATGAACTATAC
AAGTGGGGTCTTAGCGCGGGCGCCGTAGATTTGAGAACTTTGGGATATTCACAGCAGCAGCAGGAAAAGA
TCAAGCCCAAAGTGAGGTCGACAGTCGCGCAGCATCACGAAGCGCTGGTGGGTCATGGGTTTACACATGC
CCACATCGTAGCCTTGTCGCAGCACCCTGCAGCCCTTGGCACGGTCGCCGTCAAGTACCAGGACATGATT
GCGGCGTTGCCGGAAGCCACACATGAGGCGATCGTCGGTGTGGGGAAACAGTGGAGCGGAGCCCGAGCGC
TTGAGGCCCTGTTGACGGTCGCGGGAGAGCTGAGAGGGCCTCCCCTTCAGCTGGACACGGGCCAGTTGCT
GAAGATCGCGAAGCGGGGAGGAGTCACGGCGGTCGAGGCGGTGCACGCGTGGCGCAATGCGCTCACGGGA
GCACCCCTCAACCTGACCCCAGAGCAGGTCGTGGCGATCGCAAGCCACGACGGTGGCAAACAGGCTCTGG
AAACAGTACAGAGGCTGTTGCCTGTGCTGTGCCAAGCGCACGGGTTGACCCCAGAGCAGGTCGTGGCGAT
CGCAAGCCACGACGGTGGCAAACAGGCTCTGGAAACAGTACAGAGGCTGTTGCCTGTGCTGTGCCAAGCG
CACGGACTTACCCCAGAGCAGGTCGTGGCAATCGCGAGCAATAACGGTGGCAAACAGGCTCTGGAAACGG
TGCAGAGGCTCCTTCCAGTGCTGTGCCAAGCGCACGGTTTAACCCCAGAGCAGGTCGTGGCAATCGCGAG
CAATAACGGTGGCAAACAGGCTCTGGAAACGGTGCAGAGGCTCCTTCCAGTGCTGTGCCAAGCGCACGGG
CTCACCCCAGAGCAGGTCGTGGCCATTGCCTCGAATGGAGGTGGCAAACAGGCTCTGGAAACCGTACAAC
GATTGCTGCCGGTGCTGTGCCAAGCGCACGGTCTGACCCCAGAGCAGGTCGTGGCAATCGCGAGCAATAA
CGGTGGCAAACAGGCTCTGGAAACGGTGCAGAGGCTCCTTCCAGTGCTGTGCCAAGCGCACGGGTTAACC
CCAGAGCAGGTCGTGGCAATCGCCTCCAACATTGGTGGCAAACAGGCTCTGGAAACTGTCCAGCGCCTGC
TTCCCGTGCTGTGCCAAGCGCACGGACTCACCCCAGAGCAGGTCGTGGCAATCGCCTCCAACATTGGTGG
CAAACAGGCTCTGGAAACTGTCCAGCGCCTGCTTCCCGTGCTGTGCCAAGCGCACGGTTTGACCCCAGAG
CAGGTCGTGGCCATTGCCTCGAATGGAGGTGGCAAACAGGCTCTGGAAACCGTACAACGATTGCTGCCGG
TGCTGTGCCAAGCGCACGGGTTGACCCCAGAGCAGGTCGTGGCGATCGCAAGCCACGACGGTGGCAAACA
GGCTCTGGAAACAGTACAGAGGCTGTTGCCTGTGCTGTGCCAAGCGCACGGACTTACCCCAGAGCAGGTC
GTGGCGATCGCAAGCCACGACGGTGGCAAACAGGCTCTGGAAACAGTACAGAGGCTGTTGCCTGTGCTGT
GCCAAGCGCACGGACTGACCCCAGAGCAGGTCGTGGCAATCGCCTCCAACATTGGTGGCAAACAGGCTCT
GGAAACTGTCCAGCGCCTGCTTCCCGTGCTGTGCCAAGCGCACGGCCTGACCCCAGAGCAGGTCGTGGCG
ATCGCAAGCCACGACGGTGGCAAACAGGCTCTGGAAACAGTACAGAGGCTGTTGCCTGTGCTGTGCCAAG
CGCACGGTTTAACCCCAGAGCAGGTCGTGGCAATCGCCTCCAACATTGGTGGCAAACAGGCTCTGGAAAC
TGTCCAGCGCCTGCTTCCCGTGCTGTGCCAAGCGCACGGGCTCACCCCAGAGCAGGTCGTGGCCATTGCC
TCGAATGGAGGTGGCAAACAGGCTCTGGAAACCGTACAACGATTGCTGCCGGTGCTGTGCCAAGCGCACG
GTCTGACCCCAGAGCAGGTCGTGGCCATTGCCTCGAATGGAGGTGGCAAACAGGCTCTGGAAACCGTACA
ACGATTGCTGCCGGTGCTGTGCCAAGCGCACGGGTTAACCCCAGAGCAGGTCGTGGCCATTGCCTCGAAT
GGAGGTGGCAAACAGGCTCTGGAAACCGTACAACGATTGCTGCCGGTGCTGTGCCAAGCGCACGGACTCA
CCCCAGAGCAGGTCGTGGCAATCGCCTCCAACATTGGTGGCAAACAGGCTCTGGAAACTGTCCAGCGCCT
GCTTCCCGTGCTGTGCCAAGCGCACGGGTTGACCCCAGAGCAGGTCGTGGCGATCGCAAGCCACGACGGT
GGCAAACAGGCTCTGGAAACAGTACAGAGGCTGTTGCCTGTGCTGTGCCAAGCGCACGGACTTACCCCAG
AGCAGGTCGTGGCGATCGCAAGCCACGACGGTGGCAAACAGGCTCTGGAAACAGTACAGAGGCTGTTGCC
TGTGCTGTGCCAAGCGCACGGACTGAGCGCGGGCGCCGTAGATTTGAGAACTTTGGGATATTCACAGCAG
CAGCAGGAAAAGATCAAGCCCAAAGTGAGGTCGACAGTCGCGCAGCATCACGAAGCGCTGGTGGGTCATG
GGTTTACACATGCCCACATCGTAGCCTTGTCGCAGCACCCTGCAGCCCTTGGCACGGTCGCCGTCAAGTA
CCAGGACATGATTGCGGCGTTGCCGGAAGCCACACATGAGGCGATCGTCGGTGTGGGGAAACAGTGGAGC
GGAGCCCGAGCGCTTGAGGCCCTGTTGACGGTCGCGGGAGAGCTGAGAGGGCCTCCCCTTCAGCTGGACA
CGGGCCAGTTGCTGAAGATCGCGAAGCGGGGAGGAGTCACGGCGGTCGAGGCGGTGCACGCGTGGCGCAA
TGCGCTCACGGGAGCACCCCTCAACCTGACCCCAGAGCAGGTCGTGGCCATTGCCTCGAATGGAGGTGGC
AAACAGGCTCTGGAAACCGTACAACGATTGCTGCCGGTGCTGTGCCAAGCGCACGGTTTAACCCCAGAGC
AGGTCGTGGCCATTGCCTCGAATGGAGGTGGCAAACAGGCTCTGGAAACCGTACAACGATTGCTGCCGGT
GCTGTGCCAAGCGCACGGGCTCACCCCAGAGCAGGTCGTGGCAATCGCCTCCAACATTGGTGGCAAACAG
GCTCTGGAAACTGTCCAGCGCCTGCTTCCCGTGCTGTGCCAAGCGCACGGGTTAACCCCAGAGCAGGTCG
TGGCGATCGCAAGCCACGACGGTGGCAAACAGGCTCTGGAAACAGTACAGAGGCTGTTGCCTGTGCTGTG
CCAAGCGCACGGGTTGACCCCAGAGCAGGTCGTGGCGATCGCAAGCCACGACGGTGGCAAACAGGCTCTG
GAAACAGTACAGAGGCTGTTGCCTGTGCTGTGCCAAGCGCACGGACTTACCCCAGAGCAGGTCGTGGCAA
TCGCGAGCAATAACGGTGGCAAACAGGCTCTGGAAACGGTGCAGAGGCTCCTTCCAGTGCTGTGCCAAGC
GCACGGACTGACCCCAGAGCAGGTCGTGGCCATTGCCTCGAATGGAGGTGGCAAACAGGCTCTGGAAACC
GTACAACGATTGCTGCCGGTGCTGTGCCAAGCGCACGGCCTGACCCCAGAGCAGGTCGTGGCAATCGCGA
GCAATAACGGTGGCAAACAGGCTCTGGAAACGGTGCAGAGGCTCCTTCCAGTGCTGTGCCAAGCGCACGG
TTTAACCCCAGAGCAGGTCGTGGCAATCGCCTCCAACATTGGTGGCAAACAGGCTCTGGAAACTGTCCAG
CGCCTGCTTCCCGTGCTGTGCCAAGCGCACGGGCTCACCCCAGAGCAGGTCGTGGCCATTGCCTCGAATG
GAGGTGGCAAACAGGCTCTGGAAACCGTACAACGATTGCTGCCGGTGCTGTGCCAAGCGCACGGCCTAAC
CCCAGAGCAGGTCGTGGCAATCGCCTCCAACATTGGTGGCAAACAGGCTCTGGAAACTGTCCAGCGCCTG
CTTCCCGTGCTGTGCCAAGCGCACGGTCTGACCCCAGAGCAGGTCGTGGCAATCGCCTCCAACATTGGTG
GCAAACAGGCTCTGGAAACTGTCCAGCGCCTGCTTCCCGTGCTGTGCCAAGCGCACGGGTTAACCCCAGA
GCAGGTCGTGGCCATTGCCTCGAATGGAGGTGGCAAACAGGCTCTGGAAACCGTACAACGATTGCTGCCG
GTGCTGTGCCAAGCGCACGGACTCACCCCAGAGCAGGTCGTGGCAATCGCCTCCAACATTGGTGGCAAAC
AGGCTCTGGAAACTGTCCAGCGCCTGCTTCCCGTGCTGTGCCAAGCGCACGGGTTGACCCCAGAGCAGGT
CGTGGCCATTGCCTCGAATGGAGGTGGCAAACAGGCTCTGGAAACCGTACAACGATTGCTGCCGGTGCTG
TGCCAAGCGCACGGACTTACCCCAGAGCAGGTCGTGGCGATCGCAAGCCACGACGGTGGCAAACAGGCTC
TGGAAACAGTACAGAGGCTGTTGCCTGTGCTGTGCCAAGCGCACGGACTGACCCCAGAGCAGGTCGTGGC
CATTGCCTCGAATGGAGGTGGCAAACAGGCTCTGGAAACCGTACAACGATTGCTGCCGGTGCTGTGCCAA
GCGCACGGCCTGACCCCAGAGCAGGTCGTGGCCATTGCCTCGAATGGAGGTGGCAAACAGGCTCTGGAAA
CCGTACAACGATTGCTGCCGGTGCTGTGCCAAGCGCACGGTTTAACCCCAGAGCAGGTCGTGGCAATCGC
CTCCAACATTGGTGGCAAACAGGCTCTGGAAACTGTCCAGCGCCTGCTTCCCGTGCTGTGCCAAGCGCAC
GGGCTCACCCCAGAGCAGGTCGTGGCGATCGCAAGCCACGACGGTGGCAAACAGGCTCTGGAATCTATCG
TTGCTCAGCTGTCACGTCCGGACCCGGCTCTGGCTGCTCTGACCAACGACCACCTGGTTGCTCTGGCTTG
CCTGGGTGGTCGTCCGGCTATGGACGCTGTTAAAAAAGGCCTAGTGCCGCGCGGCAGCCACCACCATCAC
CATCATTAATTCCAGAAATCATCCTTAGCGAAAGCTAAGGATTTTTTTTATCTGAAATTCTGCCTCGTGA
TACGCCTATTTTTATAGGTTAATGTCATGATAATAATGGTTTCTTAGACGTCAGGTGGCACTTTTCGGGG
AAATGTGCGCGGAACCCCTATTTGTTTATTTTTCTAAATACATTCAAATATGTATCCGCTCATGAGACAA
TAACCCTGATAAATGCTTCAATAATATTGAAAAAGGAAGAGTATGAGTATTCAACATTTCCGTGTCGCCC
TTATTCCCTTTTTTGCGGCATTTTGCCTTCCTGTTTTTGCTCACCCAGAAACGCTGGTGAA
Features (pLannotate 1.2.2; 10 found; start..end, strand, type, name):
    943..1531    +  rep_origin     ori: high-copy-number ColE1/pMB1/pBR322/pUC origin of replication
   1726..1783    -  terminator     his operon terminator: This putative transcriptin terminator from the E. coli his operon has a 2-bp deletion introduced during synthesis. Its efficiency has not been determined.
   1801..1819    +  promoter       T7 promoter: promoter for bacteriophage T7 RNA polymerase
   1851..1873    +  RBS            RBS: efficient ribosome binding site from bacteriophage T7 gene 10 (Olins and Rangwala, 1989)
   1880..2593    +  CDS            &alpha;GFP: &alpha;GFP is a basic (constitutively fluorescent) long stokes shift fluorescent protein published in 1996, derived from Aequorea victoria.
   2606..3124    +  CDS            avrBs3 (fragment): AVRB3_XANEU - Experimental evidence at protein level: Swiss-Prot protein existence level 1. Avirulence protein. Acts as a transcription factor in C.annuum plants. In susceptible plants lacking the Bs3 resistance gene induces expression of a number of genes, including genes homologous to a family of auxin-induced genes, alpha-expansin genes, pectate lyase, anthocyanidin glucoside rhamnosyl transferase and at least one transcription factor, UPA20. Their expression leads to plant hypertrophy in mesophyll cells, probably mainly mediated by UPA20 (PubMed:17962565). In resistant plants induces the h
   5069..5587    +  CDS            avrBs3 (fragment): AVRB3_XANEU - Experimental evidence at protein level: Swiss-Prot protein existence level 1. Avirulence protein. Acts as a transcription factor in C.annuum plants. In susceptible plants lacking the Bs3 resistance gene induces expression of a number of genes, including genes homologous to a family of auxin-induced genes, alpha-expansin genes, pectate lyase, anthocyanidin glucoside rhamnosyl transferase and at least one transcription factor, UPA20. Their expression leads to plant hypertrophy in mesophyll cells, probably mainly mediated by UPA20 (PubMed:17962565). In resistant plants induces the h
   7645..7688    +  terminator     bacterial terminator: putative bacterial transcription terminator
   7778..7882    +  promoter       AmpR promoter: bla
   7883..772     +  CDS            AmpR (across the origin): β-lactamase; bla; confers resistance to ampicillin, carbenicillin, and related antibiotics
