[The description below was written by a language model from this plasmid's Addgene catalogue record and pLannotate feature annotations shown in this document.]
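Description:
pSB1A3_GFP_dT17 is a bacterial expression plasmid built on pSB1A3, a high-copy backbone from the iGEM parts registry. It replicates in E. coli through a ColE1/pUC-type origin and is selected with ampicillin via a β-lactamase gene driven by its own bla promoter. The sequenced record is about 8 kb, of which roughly 6 kb is the synthetic insert. Transcription terminators flank the cloning region, a typical feature of this backbone that insulates the insert from read-through transcription.

The payload is a single open reading frame under a bacteriophage T7 promoter, followed by the efficient ribosome binding site from T7 gene 10, so expression requires a host that supplies T7 RNA polymerase. The coding region begins with a GFP variant derived from Aequorea victoria (cycle3-GFP according to the catalogue entry, annotated as αGFP in the feature table), fused at the N terminus of the "double-TAL" staple protein dT17, and the fusion ends with a C-terminal His6 tag that is suitable for metal-affinity purification. The automated annotation recognises two separate fragments homologous to the Xanthomonas TAL effector AvrBs3, spaced about 2.5 kb apart. This fits a design in which two TAL effector DNA-binding domains are joined in one polypeptide, although the repeat arrays and linker between them are not individually annotated, and the DNA target sequences are not stated.

According to the associated work, such double-TAL proteins act as genetically encoded staples that bind two sites on double-stranded DNA and fold it into DNA–protein hybrid nanoscale shapes. The GFP fusion provides a fluorescent label for the staple protein.
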