Addgene plasmid #89660: pSB1A3_GFP_dT17
Purpose: expression of doubleTAL staple protein dT17 with N-terminally fused cycle3-GFP
Depositing lab: Hendrik Dietz. Depositing organization: Technische Universitaet Muenchen (TUM). Publication: Self-assembly of genetically encoded DNA-protein hybrid nanoscale shapes. Praetorius F, Dietz H. Science. 2017 Mar 24;355(6331). pii: eaam5488. doi: 10.1126/science.aam5488. PubMed 28336611.
Backbone
  Vector backbone: pSB1A3
  Backbone manufacturer: igem parts registry
  Vector type: Bacterial Expression
Growth in bacteria
  Bacterial resistance: Ampicillin, 100 μg/mL
  Growth temperature: 37°C
  Growth strain: DH5alpha
  Copy number: High Copy
Gene/Insert
  Gene/Insert name: GFP_dT17
  Species: Synthetic
  Insert size (bp): 6000
  Promoter: T7
  Tag / fusion protein: His6 (C terminal on insert)
  Cloning method: Restriction Enzyme; 5′ cloning site unknown (unknown if destroyed); 3′ cloning site unknown (unknown if destroyed)
  Sequencing primers: 5′ attaccgcctttgagtgagc; 3′ tgccacctgacgtctaagaa
Terms and licenses: Academic/Nonprofit Terms; Industry Terms: Not Available to Industry
How to cite: pSB1A3_GFP_dT17 was a gift from Hendrik Dietz (Addgene plasmid # 89660 ; http://n2t.net/addgene:89660 ; RRID:Addgene_89660)
