>Addgene plasmid #89660 | pSB1A3_GFP_dT17 | depositor partial sequence | sequence record 173734 | ORF
ATGGGTAAAGGAGAAGAACTTTTCACTGGAGTTGTCCCAATTCTTGTTGAATTAGATGGTGATGTTAATG
GGCACAAATTTTCTGTCAGTGGAGAGGGTGAAGGTGATGCAACATACGGAAAACTTACCCTTAAATTTAT
TTGCACTACTGGAAAACTACCTGTTCCGTGGCCAACACTTGTCACTACTTTCTCTTATGGTGTTCAATGC
TTTTCCCGTTATCCGGATCATATGAAACGGCATGACTTTTTCAAGAGTGCCATGCCCGAAGGTTATGTAC
AGGAACGCACTATATCTTTCAAAGATGACGGGAACTACAAGACGCGTGCTGAAGTCAAGTTTGAAGGTGA
TACCCTTGTTAATCGTATCGAGTTAAAAGGTATTGATTTTAAAGAAGATGGAAACATTCTCGGACACAAA
CTCGAGTACAACTATAACTCACACAATGTATACATCACGGCAGACAAACAAAAGAATGGAATCAAAGCTA
ACTTCAAAATTCGCCACAACATTGAAGATGGATCCGTTCAACTAGCAGACCATTATCAACAAAATACTCC
AATTGGCGATGGCCCTGTCCTTTTACCAGACAACCATTACCTGTCCACACAATCTGCCCTTTCGAAAGAT
CCCAATGAAAAGAGAGACCACATGGTCCTTCTTGAGTTTGTAACAGCTGCTGGGATTACACATGGCATGG
ATGAACTATACAAGTGGGGTCTTAGCGCGGGCGCCGTAGATTTGAGAACTTTGGGATATTCACAGCAGCA
GCAGGAAAAGATCAAGCCCAAAGTGAGGTCGACAGTCGCGCAGCATCACGAAGCGCTGGTGGGTCATGGG
TTTACACATGCCCACATCGTAGCCTTGTCGCAGCACCCTGCAGCCCTTGGCACGGTCGCCGTCAAGTACC
AGGACATGATTGCGGCGTTGCCGGAAGCCACACATGAGGCGATCGTCGGTGTGGGGAAACAGTGGAGCGG
AGCCCGAGCGCTTGAGGCCCTGTTGACGGTCGCGGGAGAGCTGAGAGGGCCTCCCCTTCAGCTGGACACG
GGCCAGTTGCTGAAGATCGCGAAGCGGGGAGGAGTCACGGCGGTCGAGGCGGTGCACGCGTGGCGCAATG
CGCTCACGGGAGCACCCCTCAACCTGACCCCAGAGCAGGTCGTGGCGATCGCAAGCCACGACGGTGGCAA
ACAGGCTCTGGAAACAGTACAGAGGCTGTTGCCTGTGCTGTGCCAAGCGCACGGGTTGACCCCAGAGCAG
GTCGTGGCGATCGCAAGCCACGACGGTGGCAAACAGGCTCTGGAAACAGTACAGAGGCTGTTGCCTGTGC
TGTGCCAAGCGCACGGACTTACCCCAGAGCAGGTCGTGGCAATCGCGAGCAATAACGGTGGCAAACAGGC
TCTGGAAACGGTGCAGAGGCTCCTTCCAGTGCTGTGCCAAGCGCACGGTTTAACCCCAGAGCAGGTCGTG
GCAATCGCGAGCAATAACGGTGGCAAACAGGCTCTGGAAACGGTGCAGAGGCTCCTTCCAGTGCTGTGCC
AAGCGCACGGGCTCACCCCAGAGCAGGTCGTGGCCATTGCCTCGAATGGAGGTGGCAAACAGGCTCTGGA
AACCGTACAACGATTGCTGCCGGTGCTGTGCCAAGCGCACGGTCTGACCCCAGAGCAGGTCGTGGCAATC
GCGAGCAATAACGGTGGCAAACAGGCTCTGGAAACGGTGCAGAGGCTCCTTCCAGTGCTGTGCCAAGCGC
ACGGGTTAACCCCAGAGCAGGTCGTGGCAATCGCCTCCAACATTGGTGGCAAACAGGCTCTGGAAACTGT
CCAGCGCCTGCTTCCCGTGCTGTGCCAAGCGCACGGACTCACCCCAGAGCAGGTCGTGGCAATCGCCTCC
AACATTGGTGGCAAACAGGCTCTGGAAACTGTCCAGCGCCTGCTTCCCGTGCTGTGCCAAGCGCACGGTT
TGACCCCAGAGCAGGTCGTGGCCATTGCCTCGAATGGAGGTGGCAAACAGGCTCTGGAAACCGTACAACG
ATTGCTGCCGGTGCTGTGCCAAGCGCACGGGTTGACCCCAGAGCAGGTCGTGGCGATCGCAAGCCACGAC
GGTGGCAAACAGGCTCTGGAAACAGTACAGAGGCTGTTGCCTGTGCTGTGCCAAGCGCACGGACTTACCC
CAGAGCAGGTCGTGGCGATCGCAAGCCACGACGGTGGCAAACAGGCTCTGGAAACAGTACAGAGGCTGTT
GCCTGTGCTGTGCCAAGCGCACGGACTGACCCCAGAGCAGGTCGTGGCAATCGCCTCCAACATTGGTGGC
AAACAGGCTCTGGAAACTGTCCAGCGCCTGCTTCCCGTGCTGTGCCAAGCGCACGGCCTGACCCCAGAGC
AGGTCGTGGCGATCGCAAGCCACGACGGTGGCAAACAGGCTCTGGAAACAGTACAGAGGCTGTTGCCTGT
GCTGTGCCAAGCGCACGGTTTAACCCCAGAGCAGGTCGTGGCAATCGCCTCCAACATTGGTGGCAAACAG
GCTCTGGAAACTGTCCAGCGCCTGCTTCCCGTGCTGTGCCAAGCGCACGGGCTCACCCCAGAGCAGGTCG
TGGCCATTGCCTCGAATGGAGGTGGCAAACAGGCTCTGGAAACCGTACAACGATTGCTGCCGGTGCTGTG
CCAAGCGCACGGTCTGACCCCAGAGCAGGTCGTGGCCATTGCCTCGAATGGAGGTGGCAAACAGGCTCTG
GAAACCGTACAACGATTGCTGCCGGTGCTGTGCCAAGCGCACGGGTTAACCCCAGAGCAGGTCGTGGCCA
TTGCCTCGAATGGAGGTGGCAAACAGGCTCTGGAAACCGTACAACGATTGCTGCCGGTGCTGTGCCAAGC
GCACGGACTCACCCCAGAGCAGGTCGTGGCAATCGCCTCCAACATTGGTGGCAAACAGGCTCTGGAAACT
GTCCAGCGCCTGCTTCCCGTGCTGTGCCAAGCGCACGGGTTGACCCCAGAGCAGGTCGTGGCGATCGCAA
GCCACGACGGTGGCAAACAGGCTCTGGAAACAGTACAGAGGCTGTTGCCTGTGCTGTGCCAAGCGCACGG
ACTTACCCCAGAGCAGGTCGTGGCGATCGCAAGCCACGACGGTGGCAAACAGGCTCTGGAAACAGTACAG
AGGCTGTTGCCTGTGCTGTGCCAAGCGCACGGACTGAGCGCGGGCGCCGTAGATTTGAGAACTTTGGGAT
ATTCACAGCAGCAGCAGGAAAAGATCAAGCCCAAAGTGAGGTCGACAGTCGCGCAGCATCACGAAGCGCT
GGTGGGTCATGGGTTTACACATGCCCACATCGTAGCCTTGTCGCAGCACCCTGCAGCCCTTGGCACGGTC
GCCGTCAAGTACCAGGACATGATTGCGGCGTTGCCGGAAGCCACACATGAGGCGATCGTCGGTGTGGGGA
AACAGTGGAGCGGAGCCCGAGCGCTTGAGGCCCTGTTGACGGTCGCGGGAGAGCTGAGAGGGCCTCCCCT
TCAGCTGGACACGGGCCAGTTGCTGAAGATCGCGAAGCGGGGAGGAGTCACGGCGGTCGAGGCGGTGCAC
GCGTGGCGCAATGCGCTCACGGGAGCACCCCTCAACCTGACCCCAGAGCAGGTCGTGGCCATTGCCTCGA
ATGGAGGTGGCAAACAGGCTCTGGAAACCGTACAACGATTGCTGCCGGTGCTGTGCCAAGCGCACGGTTT
AACCCCAGAGCAGGTCGTGGCCATTGCCTCGAATGGAGGTGGCAAACAGGCTCTGGAAACCGTACAACGA
TTGCTGCCGGTGCTGTGCCAAGCGCACGGGCTCACCCCAGAGCAGGTCGTGGCAATCGCCTCCAACATTG
GTGGCAAACAGGCTCTGGAAACTGTCCAGCGCCTGCTTCCCGTGCTGTGCCAAGCGCACGGGTTAACCCC
AGAGCAGGTCGTGGCGATCGCAAGCCACGACGGTGGCAAACAGGCTCTGGAAACAGTACAGAGGCTGTTG
CCTGTGCTGTGCCAAGCGCACGGGTTGACCCCAGAGCAGGTCGTGGCGATCGCAAGCCACGACGGTGGCA
AACAGGCTCTGGAAACAGTACAGAGGCTGTTGCCTGTGCTGTGCCAAGCGCACGGACTTACCCCAGAGCA
GGTCGTGGCAATCGCGAGCAATAACGGTGGCAAACAGGCTCTGGAAACGGTGCAGAGGCTCCTTCCAGTG
CTGTGCCAAGCGCACGGACTGACCCCAGAGCAGGTCGTGGCCATTGCCTCGAATGGAGGTGGCAAACAGG
CTCTGGAAACCGTACAACGATTGCTGCCGGTGCTGTGCCAAGCGCACGGCCTGACCCCAGAGCAGGTCGT
GGCAATCGCGAGCAATAACGGTGGCAAACAGGCTCTGGAAACGGTGCAGAGGCTCCTTCCAGTGCTGTGC
CAAGCGCACGGTTTAACCCCAGAGCAGGTCGTGGCAATCGCCTCCAACATTGGTGGCAAACAGGCTCTGG
AAACTGTCCAGCGCCTGCTTCCCGTGCTGTGCCAAGCGCACGGGCTCACCCCAGAGCAGGTCGTGGCCAT
TGCCTCGAATGGAGGTGGCAAACAGGCTCTGGAAACCGTACAACGATTGCTGCCGGTGCTGTGCCAAGCG
CACGGCCTAACCCCAGAGCAGGTCGTGGCAATCGCCTCCAACATTGGTGGCAAACAGGCTCTGGAAACTG
TCCAGCGCCTGCTTCCCGTGCTGTGCCAAGCGCACGGTCTGACCCCAGAGCAGGTCGTGGCAATCGCCTC
CAACATTGGTGGCAAACAGGCTCTGGAAACTGTCCAGCGCCTGCTTCCCGTGCTGTGCCAAGCGCACGGG
TTAACCCCAGAGCAGGTCGTGGCCATTGCCTCGAATGGAGGTGGCAAACAGGCTCTGGAAACCGTACAAC
GATTGCTGCCGGTGCTGTGCCAAGCGCACGGACTCACCCCAGAGCAGGTCGTGGCAATCGCCTCCAACAT
TGGTGGCAAACAGGCTCTGGAAACTGTCCAGCGCCTGCTTCCCGTGCTGTGCCAAGCGCACGGGTTGACC
CCAGAGCAGGTCGTGGCCATTGCCTCGAATGGAGGTGGCAAACAGGCTCTGGAAACCGTACAACGATTGC
TGCCGGTGCTGTGCCAAGCGCACGGACTTACCCCAGAGCAGGTCGTGGCGATCGCAAGCCACGACGGTGG
CAAACAGGCTCTGGAAACAGTACAGAGGCTGTTGCCTGTGCTGTGCCAAGCGCACGGACTGACCCCAGAG
CAGGTCGTGGCCATTGCCTCGAATGGAGGTGGCAAACAGGCTCTGGAAACCGTACAACGATTGCTGCCGG
TGCTGTGCCAAGCGCACGGCCTGACCCCAGAGCAGGTCGTGGCCATTGCCTCGAATGGAGGTGGCAAACA
GGCTCTGGAAACCGTACAACGATTGCTGCCGGTGCTGTGCCAAGCGCACGGTTTAACCCCAGAGCAGGTC
GTGGCAATCGCCTCCAACATTGGTGGCAAACAGGCTCTGGAAACTGTCCAGCGCCTGCTTCCCGTGCTGT
GCCAAGCGCACGGGCTCACCCCAGAGCAGGTCGTGGCGATCGCAAGCCACGACGGTGGCAAACAGGCTCT
GGAATCTATCGTTGCTCAGCTGTCACGTCCGGACCCGGCTCTGGCTGCTCTGACCAACGACCACCTGGTT
GCTCTGGCTTGCCTGGGTGGTCGTCCGGCTATGGACGCTGTTAAAAAAGGCCTAGTGCCGCGCGGCAGCC
ACCACCATCACCATCATTAA
